Addgene plasmid #223889: pD(Ct)_3C-Venus-His8
Purpose: 4G-cloning donor for C-terminal 3C-Venus-His8 tag
Depositing lab: Stephan Gruber. Depositing organization: Universite de Lausanne (UNIL). Publication: 4G cloning: rapid gene assembly for expression of multisubunit protein complexes in diverse hosts. Taschner M, Dickinson JB, Roisne-Hamelin F, Gruber S. Life Sci Alliance. 2024 Dec 2;8(1):e202402899. doi: 10.26508/lsa.202402899. Print 2025 Jan. PubMed 39622624.
Backbone
  Vector backbone: pD
  Vector type: Golden-Gate Donor
Growth in bacteria
  Bacterial resistance: Chloramphenicol, 25 μg/mL
  Growth temperature: 37°C
  Growth strain: Pir1 ; strain contains pir-116 mutation for plasmid maintenance at high copy
  Copy number: High Copy
Gene/Insert
  Gene/Insert name: 3C-Venus-His8
  Species: Synthetic
  Cloning method: Gibson Cloning
Terms and licenses: Academic/Nonprofit Terms; Industry Terms: Not Available to Industry
Depositor comments: Please visit https://doi.org/10.1101/2024.06.17.599261 for bioRxiv preprint.
How to cite: pD(Ct)_3C-Venus-His8 was a gift from Stephan Gruber (Addgene plasmid # 223889 ; http://n2t.net/addgene:223889 ; RRID:Addgene_223889)
