[The description below was written by a language model from this plasmid's Addgene catalogue record and pLannotate feature annotations shown in this document.]
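Description:
pD(Ct)_3C-Venus-His8 is a small (about 2.6 kb) Golden Gate donor plasmid from the 4G-cloning system, a toolkit for rapid gene assembly and expression of multisubunit protein complexes in diverse hosts. It is built on the pD backbone and serves as a parts vector rather than an expression construct: it supplies a synthetic C-terminal tag module that is transferred into an assembly downstream of a gene of interest. The feature table shows no promoter driving the tag cassette, consistent with this donor role. The Golden Gate restriction sites used for excision are not annotated in the record.

The payload is the 3C-Venus-His8 module. The annotation detects the yellow fluorescent protein coding sequence (called as mVenus, a rapidly maturing Aequorea victoria derivative). The short flanking elements implied by the name, a 3C protease cleavage site upstream and an eight-histidine tag downstream, are not individually annotated. Fused to a target protein, such a tag would allow fluorescence-based detection, metal-affinity purification through the His8 tail, and removal of the whole tag by 3C protease. A short downstream match to a T7 gene 10B-derived solubility tag and a fragment of Tn5 transposase are partial hits that are probably backbone remnants or incidental matches rather than functional parts.

Propagation relies on the R6K γ origin, which requires the pi initiator protein supplied in trans. The plasmid is therefore maintained in a pir-expressing E. coli strain, where the pir-116 allele gives high copy number. Because the donor cannot replicate in standard cloning strains, this could also serve to counter-select it after assembly. Selection is by chloramphenicol, through the cat gene under its native promoter. A single loxP site is also present in the backbone, but the record does not state its purpose.
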