Features (pLannotate 1.2.2; 7 found; start..end, strand, type, name):
     76..828     +  CDS            mVenus: mVenus is a basic (constitutively fluorescent) yellow fluorescent protein published in 2006, derived from Aequorea victoria. It is reported to be a rapidly-maturing monomer with moderate acid sensitivity.
    867..916     +  CDS            SET1 (fragment): solubility-enhancement tag derived from T7 phage gene 10B
   1010..1112    +  promoter       cat promoter: promoter of the E. coli cat gene encoding chloramphenicol acetyltransferase
   1113..1769    +  CDS            cat: CAT_ECOLX - Experimental evidence at protein level: Swiss-Prot protein existence level 1. This enzyme is an effector of chloramphenicol resistance in bacteria. From Escherichia coli. This protein is used as a marker in many commonly used cloning vectors, such as pACYC184.
   2045..2158    -  CDS            tnpA (fragment): TN5P_ECOLX - Also known as tnp. Experimental evidence at protein level: Swiss-Prot protein existence level 1. Mediates transposition of transposon Tn5 by a 'cut and paste' mechanism. First, the monomeric transposase binds the 19 bp inverted DNA repeats flanking the transposon. Then, dimerization of the DNA- bound transposase creates a synaptic DNA complex. After nicking of the first DNA strand, excision of the transposon proceeds through a series of intermediates. The transposase then mediates the insertion of the transposon at a new site by strand transfer. The activity of the wild- type tran
   2167..2523    -  rep_origin     R6K γ ori: γ replication origin from E. coli plasmid R6K; requires the R6K initiator protein pi for replication
   2576..2609    +  protein_bind   loxP: Cre-mediated recombination occurs in the 8-bp core sequence (GCATACAT). Cre recombinase
>Addgene plasmid #223889 | pD(Ct)_3C-Venus-His8 | addgene full sequence | sequence record 445930 | Addgene NGS Result
GATTCGCGACCTACTCCGGAATATTAGGTCTCAGGATCCCTGGAAGTTCTGTTCCAGGGGCCCAGCGGCA
GCGGCATGGTGAGCAAGGGCGAGGAGCTGTTCACCGGGGTGGTGCCCATCCTGGTCGAGCTGGACGGCGA
CGTAAACGGCCACAAGTTCAGCGTGTCCGGCGAGGGCGAGGGCGATGCCACCTACGGCAAGCTGACCCTG
AAGCTGATCTGCACCACCGGCAAGCTGCCCGTGCCCTGGCCCACCCTCGTGACCACCCTGGGCTACGGCC
TGCAGTGCTTCGCCCGCTACCCCGACCACATGAAGCAGCACGACTTCTTCAAGTCCGCCATGCCCGAAGG
CTACGTCCAGGAGCGCACCATCTTCTTCAAGGACGACGGCAACTACAAGACCCGCGCCGAGGTGAAGTTC
GAGGGCGACACCCTGGTGAACCGCATCGAGCTGAAGGGCATCGACTTCAAGGAGGACGGCAACATCCTGG
GGCACAAGCTGGAGTACAACTACAACAGCCACAACGTCTATATCACCGCCGACAAGCAGAAGAACGGCAT
CAAGGCCAACTTCAAGATCCGCCACAACATCGAGGACGGCGGCGTGCAGCTCGCCGACCACTACCAGCAG
AACACTCCCATCGGCGACGGCCCCGTGCTGCTGCCCGACAACCACTACCTGAGCTACCAGTCCAAACTGA
GCAAAGACCCCAACGGCAGCCACCATCACCATCACCATCACCATGGGAGCGAGAAGCGCGATCACATGGT
CCTGCTGGAGTTCGTGACCGCCGCCGGGATCACTCTCGGCATGGACGAGCTGTACAAGGTCTAAGGGAGA
CCCACTGCTTGAGCCTAGAAGATCCGGCTGCTAACAAAGCCCGAAAGGAAGCTGAGTTGGCTGCTGTCAC
CGCTGAGCAATAACTATCATAACCCCTAGGTGCCATTTCATTACCTCTTTCTCCGCACCCGACATAGATC
TGGGCCAACTTTTGGCGAAAATGAGACGTTGATCGGCACGTAAGAGGGTCCAACTTTCACCATAATGAAA
TAAGATCACTACCGGGCGTATTTTTTGAGTTATCGAGATTTTCAGGAGCTAAGGAAGCTAAAATGGAGAA
AAAAATCACTGGATATACCACCGTTGATATATCCCAATGGCATCGTAAAGAACATTTTGAGGCATTTCAG
TCAGTTGCTCAATGTACCTATAACCAGACCGTTCAGCTGGATATTACGGCCTTTTTAAAGACCGTAAAGA
AAAATAAGCACAAGTTTTATCCGGCCTTTATTCACATTCTTGCCCGCCTGATGAATGCTCATCCGGAATT
CCGTATGGCAATGAAAGACGGTGAGCTGGTGATATGGGATAGTGTTCACCCTTGTTACACCGTTTTCCAT
GAGCAAACTGAAACGTTTTCATCGCTCTGGAGTGAATACCACGACGATTTCCGGCAGTTTCTACACATAT
ATTCGCAAGATGTGGCGTGTTACGGTGAAAACCTGGCCTATTTCCCTAAAGGGTTTATTGAGAATATGTT
TTTCGTCTCAGCCAATCCCTGGGTGAGTTTCACCAGTTTTGATTTAAACGTGGCCAATATGGACAACTTC
TTCGCCCCCGTTTTCACCATGGGCAAATATTATACGCAAGGCGACAAGGTGCTGATGCCGCTGGCGATTC
AGGTTCATCATGCCGTTTGTGATGGCTTCCATGTCGGCAGAATGCTTAATGAATTACAACAGTACTGCGA
TGAGTGGCAGGGTGGGGCGTAATTTTTTTAAGGCAGTTATTGGTGCCCTTAAACGCCTGGTTGCTACGCC
TGAATAAGTGATAATAAGCGGATGAATGGCAGAAATTCGAAAGCAAATTCGACCCGGTCGTCGGTTCAGG
GCAGGGTCGTTAAATAGCCGCTTATGTCTATTGCTGGTTTACCGGTTTATTGACTACCGGAAGCAGTGTG
ACCGTGTGCTTCTCAAATGCCTGAGGCCAGTTTGCTCAGGCTCTCCCCGTGGAGGTAATAATTGACGATA
TGATCATTTATTCTGCCTCCCAGCTGACATTCATCCGGGGTCAGCACCGTTTCTGCGGACTGGCTTTCTA
CGTGTTCCGCTTCCTTTAGCAGCCCTTGCGCCCTGAGTGCTTGCGGCAGCGTGAAGCTAATTCCCATGTC
AGCCGTTAAGTGTTCCTGTGTCACTCAAAATTGCTTTGAGAGGCTCTAAGGGCTTCTCAGTGCGTTACAT
CCCTGGCTTGTTGTCCACAACCGTTAAACCTTAAAAGCTTTAAAAGCCTTATATATTCTTTTTTTTCTTA
TAAAACTTAAAACCTTAGAGGCTATTTAAGTTGCTGATTTATATTAATTTTATTGTTCAAACATGAGAGC
TTAGTACGTGAAACATGAGAGCTTAGTACGTTAGCCATGAGAGCTTAGTACGTTAGCCATGAGGGTTTAG
TTCGTTAAACATGAGAGCTTAGTACGTTAAACATGAGAGCTTAGTACGTGAAACATGAGAGCTTAGTACG
TACTATCAACAGGTTGAACTGCTGATCAACAGATCCTCTACGCGGCCGCGGTACCATAACTTCGTATAGC
ATACATTATACGAAGTTATCTGCCAGGCACATGGGTTTTACTAGTATC
